>Addgene plasmid #53518 | pUAST dsRed mouse Rab1 WT | addgene partial sequence | sequence record 86737 | DsRed1-C 5'-AGCTGGACATCACCTCCCACAACG-3'
CGAGCGCACCGAGGGCCGCCACCACCTGTTCCTGAGATCTCGAGCTCAAGCTTCGAATTCTGCAGTCGAC
GGTACCGCGGGCCCGGGATCATCAACAAGTTTGTACAAAAAAGCAGGCTTAATGTCCAGCATGAATCCCG
AATATGATTATTTATTCAAGTTACTTCTGATTGGCGATTCTGGGGTTGGAAAGTCCTGCCTTCTCCTTAG
GTTTGCAGATGATACGTATACGGAAAGCTACATCAGCACAATTGGTGTGGATTTCAAGATACGAACTATA
GAGTTAGATGGGAAAACAATCAAGCTACAGATATGGGACACAGCAGGCCAGGAAAGATTTCGAACAATCA
CTTCCAGTTATTACAGAGGAGCCCATGGCATCATAGTTGTGTATGATGTGACAGATCAGGAGTCCTTCAA
TAACGTTAAACAGTGGCTGCAGGAGATAGATCGCTACGCCAGTGAAAATGTCAACAAGTTGTTGGTAGGG
AACAAATGTGACCTGACCACAAAGAAAGTAGTAGACTACACAACAGCAAAGGAATTTGCAGATTCCCTTG
GAATTCCATTTTTGGAAACCAGTGCTAAGAACGCAACGAATGTAGAACAGTCTTTCATGACGATGGCAGC
TGAGATTAAAAAGCGAATGGGTCCTGGAGCTACAGCTGGTGGTGCCGAGAAGTCCAATGTTAAAATCCAG
AGCACTCCAGTCAAGCAGTCAGGTGGAGGCTGCTGCTAAAACCCAGCTTTCTTGTACAAAGTGGTTGATG
ATCCTCTAGAGGATCTTTGTGAAGGAACCTTACTTCTGTGGTGTGACATAATTGGACAAACTACCTACAG
AGATTTAAAGCTCTAAGGTAAATATAA
