[The description below was written by a language model from this plasmid's Addgene catalogue record.]
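Description:
pUAST dsRed mouse Rab1 WT is an insect expression plasmid built on the pUAST backbone, the classic Drosophila vector for GAL4/UAS-controlled transgene expression. It is propagated in E. coli under ampicillin selection; its copy number is listed as unknown. No feature table accompanies the entry, so the origin of replication and any fly transformation elements or markers carried by this derivative are not itemised. They can only be presumed from the general pUAST design, which typically includes P-element ends and a mini-white eye-colour marker.

The insert is wild-type mouse (M. musculus) Rab1, a small GTPase of the Rab family generally associated with ER-to-Golgi vesicular trafficking. It was introduced by Gateway recombination cloning, implying that the backbone is a Gateway-adapted version of pUAST. The red fluorescent protein dsRed is encoded on the backbone and fused to the N terminus of Rab1. This placement leaves free the C-terminal end, where Rab proteins are normally prenylated for membrane attachment. The promoter is recorded as GAL4, meaning transcription depends on the GAL4 activator binding upstream activating sequences. Expression therefore occurs only where a GAL4 source is supplied, such as a co-transfected GAL4 plasmid in cultured insect cells or a tissue-specific GAL4 driver line in flies. The listed 3′ sequencing primer suggests an SV40 polyadenylation signal downstream of the insert.

The record does not state a purpose. The design suits live or fixed imaging of Rab1 localisation and Rab1-positive membrane compartments. The "WT" label suggests it may be meant for comparison with mutant Rab1 forms, although no such constructs are described.
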