Addgene plasmid #53518: pUAST dsRed mouse Rab1 WT
Depositing lab: Matthew Scott. Depositing organization: Stanford University.
Backbone
  Vector backbone: pUAST
  Vector type: Insect Expression
Growth in bacteria
  Bacterial resistance: Ampicillin, 100 μg/mL
  Growth temperature: 37°C
  Growth strain: DH5alpha
  Copy number: Unknown
Gene/Insert
  Gene/Insert name: Rab1
  Species: M. musculus (mouse)
  Promoter: GAL4
  Tag / fusion protein: dsRed (N terminal on backbone)
  Cloning method: Gateway Cloning
  Sequencing primers: 5′ DsRed1-C; 3′ SV40pA-R
Terms and licenses: Academic/Nonprofit Terms; Industry Terms: Not Available to Industry
How to cite: pUAST dsRed mouse Rab1 WT was a gift from Matthew Scott (Addgene plasmid # 53518 ; http://n2t.net/addgene:53518 ; RRID:Addgene_53518)
